Addgene plasmid #148871: pT7-MS2-HA-C1-HsZNF598-del611-864-siRNAres_AH
Purpose: Mammalian Expression of HsZNF598-del611-864-siRNAres
Depositing lab: Elisa Izaurralde. Depositing organization: Max Planck Institute for Developmental Biology.
Backbone
  Vector backbone: Unknown
  Vector type: Mammalian Expression
Growth in bacteria
  Bacterial resistance: Kanamycin, 50 μg/mL
  Growth temperature: 37°C
  Growth strain: DH5alpha
  Copy number: High Copy
Gene/Insert
  Gene/Insert name: HsZNF598-del611-864-siRNAres
  Species: H. sapiens (human)
  Entrez Gene: ZNF598 (a.k.a. HEL2)
  Cloning method: Unknown
Terms and licenses: Academic/Nonprofit Terms; Industry Terms: Not Available to Industry
Depositor comments: Sequence according to sequence given by NCBI: NM_178167.4 Plasmids from this collection were made available to the research community and donated after the lab closed. Please note that the sequence provided by the depositing laboratory may be theoretical/predicted or based on Sanger sequencing results. There may be discrepancies between sequencing results obtained by Addgene and the depositor sequence. If an Addgene verified sequence is not available, please contact before placing your order to request that our lab fully sequence the plasmid.
How to cite: pT7-MS2-HA-C1-HsZNF598-del611-864-siRNAres_AH was a gift from Elisa Izaurralde (Addgene plasmid # 148871 ; http://n2t.net/addgene:148871 ; RRID:Addgene_148871)
