[The description below was written by a language model from this plasmid's Addgene catalogue record and pLannotate feature annotations shown in this document.]
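Description:
pT7-MS2-HA-C1-HsZNF598-del611-864-siRNAres_AH is a 6.4 kb mammalian expression plasmid encoding a deletion mutant of human ZNF598 (also called HEL2) fused at its N-terminus to the bacteriophage MS2 coat protein and an HA epitope tag. The catalogue lists the backbone as unknown. The annotated layout is that of a compact CMV-driven vector with a high-copy ColE1/pUC origin and an f1 origin. It also carries a Tn5 NeoR/KanR cassette placed behind tandem bacterial (bla) and SV40 early promoters and terminated by an HSV TK poly(A) signal. This single marker gives kanamycin resistance in E. coli and could support G418 selection in mammalian cells.

The expression unit runs from the CMV immediate-early enhancer and promoter through a T7 promoter, the MS2 coat protein coding sequence, the HA tag and the ZNF598 open reading frame, and ends at an SV40 poly(A) signal. The T7 promoter could also allow in vitro transcription. The name indicates that residues 611–864 are removed and that the coding sequence has been made resistant to an siRNA, presumably through silent changes. This fits the annotation splitting the gene into two adjacent ZNF598 matches; the second is labelled as the mouse orthologue, probably just a database best hit to the conserved C-terminal end. Several other very short hits (HIV-1 LTR, chicken β-actin promoter, bGH poly(A), ble and large T antigen fragments) are likely annotation artefacts or backbone remnants rather than functional parts.

ZNF598 is an E3 ubiquitin ligase that ubiquitinates 40S ribosomal proteins on stalled ribosomes to initiate ribosome quality control. The record states only mammalian expression as the purpose. The MS2 fusion would suit tethering the protein to reporter mRNAs bearing MS2 stem-loops, and the siRNA resistance would suit complementation after knockdown of endogenous ZNF598.
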