Features (pLannotate 1.2.2; 20 found; start..end, strand, type, name):
     61..364     +  enhancer       CMV enhancer: human cytomegalovirus immediate early enhancer
    365..568     +  promoter       CMV promoter: human cytomegalovirus (CMV) immediate early promoter
    564..597     +  LTR            5' LTR (truncated) (fragment): truncated 5' long terminal repeat (LTR) from HIV-1
    613..631     +  promoter       T7 promoter: promoter for bacteriophage T7 RNA polymerase
    668..1054    +  CDS            MS2: bacteriophage MS2 coat protein binds to a specific stem-loop structure in the viral RNA (Peabody, 1993)
   1097..1123    +  CDS            3xHA (fragment): three tandem HA epitope tags
   1181..1197    +  promoter       chicken β-actin promoter (fragment): contains a 21-bp deletion relative to the standard chicken β-actin promoter
   1208..2968    +  CDS            ZNF598 (fragment): ZN598_HUMAN - Experimental evidence at protein level: Swiss-Prot protein existence level 1. E3 ubiquitin-protein ligase that plays a key role in the ribosome quality control (RQC), a pathway that takes place when a ribosome has stalled during translation (PubMed:28065601, PubMed:28132843). Required for ribosomes to terminally stall during translation of poly(A) sequences by mediating monoubiquitination of 40S ribosomal protein RPS10/eS10, RPS20/uS10 and RPS3/uS3 (PubMed:28065601, PubMed:28132843). Stalling precludes synthesis of a long poly-lysine tail and initiates the RQC pathway to degrade
   2966..3088    +  CDS            Znf598 (fragment): ZN598_MOUSE - Also known as Zfp598 From Mus musculus (Mouse).
   3092..3117    +  misc_feature   MCS (fragment): multiple cloning site
   3129..3213    +  CDS            large T antigen (fragment): large T antigen from SV40 (simian virus 40)
   3236..3357    +  polyA_signal   SV40 poly(A) signal: SV40 polyadenylation signal
   3391..3819    -  rep_origin     f1 ori (sequence partly withheld): f1 bacteriophage origin of replication; arrow indicates direction of (+) strand synthesis
   3846..3950    +  promoter       AmpR promoter: bla
   3952..4309    +  promoter       SV40 promoter: SV40 enhancer and early promoter
   4344..5138    +  CDS            NeoR/KanR: aminoglycoside phosphotransferase from Tn5; aph(3')-II (or nptII); confers resistance to neomycin, kanamycin, and G418 (Geneticin®)
   5159..5311    +  CDS            ble (fragment): BLE_KLEPN - Experimental evidence at protein level: Swiss-Prot protein existence level 1. Binding protein with a strong affinity to the bleomycin family of antibiotics. Binds to CL990; an antimitotic-antibiotic compound. From Klebsiella pneumoniae.
   5370..5417    +  polyA_signal   HSV TK poly(A) signal: herpes simplex virus thymidine kinase polyadenylation signal (Cole and Stacy, 1985)
   5508..5524    -  polyA_signal   bGH poly(A) signal (fragment): bovine growth hormone polyadenylation signal
   5746..6334    +  rep_origin     ori: high-copy-number ColE1/pMB1/pBR322/pUC origin of replication
>Addgene plasmid #148871 | pT7-MS2-HA-C1-HsZNF598-del611-864-siRNAres_AH | depositor full sequence | sequence record 291319 | Full Sequence
TAGTTATTAATAGTAATCAATTACGGGGTCATTAGTTCATAGCCCATATATGGAGTTCCGCGTTACATAA
CTTACGGTAAATGGCCCGCCTGGCTGACCGCCCAACGACCCCCGCCCATTGACGTCAATAATGACGTATG
TTCCCATAGTAACGCCAATAGGGACTTTCCATTGACGTCAATGGGTGGAGTATTTACGGTAAACTGCCCA
CTTGGCAGTACATCAAGTGTATCATATGCCAAGTACGCCCCCTATTGACGTCAATGACGGTAAATGGCCC
GCCTGGCATTATGCCCAGTACATGACCTTATGGGACTTTCCTACTTGGCAGTACATCTACGTATTAGTCA
TCGCTATTACCATGGTGATGCGGTTTTGGCAGTACATCAATGGGCGTGGATAGCGGTTTGACTCACGGGG
ATTTCCAAGTCTCCACCCCATTGACGTCAATGGGAGTTTGTTTTGGCACCAAAATCAACGGGACTTTCCA
AAATGTCGTAACAACTCCGCCCCATTGACGCAAATGGGCGGTAGGCGTGTACGGTGGGAGGTCTATATAA
GCAGAGCTCTCTGGCTAACTAGAGAACCCACTGCTTACTGGCTTATCGAAATTAATACGACTCACTATAG
GGAGACCCAAGCTCTAGCGCTACCGGTCGCCACCATGGCTTCTAACTTTACTCAGTTCGTTCTCGTCGAC
AATGGCGGAACTGGCGACGTGACTGTCGCCCCAAGCAACTTCGCTAACGGGGTCGCTGAATGGATCAGCT
CTAACTCGCGATCACAGGCTTACAAAGTAACCTGTAGCGTTCGTCAGAGCTCTGCGCAGAATCGCAAATA
CACCATCAAAGTCGAGGTGCCTAAAGTGGCAACCCAGACTGTTGGTGGTGAAGAGCTTCCTGTAGCCGGA
TGGAGATCTTACTTAAATATGGAACTAACCATTCCAATTTTCGCCACGAATTCCGACTGCGAGCTTATTG
TTAAGGCAATGCAAGGTCTCCTAAAAGATGGAAACCCGATTCCCTCGGCCATCGCGGCCAACTCCGGCAT
CTACGGAGGTGGAGGTGGATCTGGTGGATCTCCTCCACATATGGCTTACCCATACGATGTTCCAGATTAC
GCTCCTCCATCTCGAGCTATGGCGGCGGCGGGGGGCGCCGAGGGGCGGCGCGCGGCCCTGGAGGCGGCGG
CGGCGGCAGCTCCTGAGCGGGGAGGCGGGAGCTGCGTGCTGTGCTGCGGAGACCTGGAGGCCACGGCGCT
GGGCCGCTGCGACCACCCGGTGTGCTACCGCTGCTCTACCAAGATGCGGGTGCTCTGCGAGCAGCGCTAC
TGCGCCGTGTGCCGCGAGGAGCTGCGCCAGGTGGTCTTTGGGAAGAAGCTTCCTGCCTTTGCCACCATCC
CCATCCACCAGCTGCAGCATGAGAAGAAATATGATATCTACTTTGCAGATGGAAAGGTGTACGCATTGTA
CAGGCAGCTGCTGCAGCACGAGTGCCCGCGGTGCCCCGAGCTGCCACCTTTCAGCCTCTTCGGGGACCTG
GAGCAGCACATGCGGAGGCAGCATGAGCTCTTCTGCTGCCGTCTGTGCCTCCAGCACCTCCAGATCTTCA
CATATGAGCGCAAGTGGTACTCGCGCAAGGACCTGGCCCGGCATCGCATGCAGGGTGACCCCGATGACAC
GTCGCACCGTGGGCACCCGCTCTGCAAGTTCTGTGACGAGCGCTACCTGGACAATGATGAGCTGCTTAAG
CACCTGCGCCGCGACCACTACTTCTGCCACTTCTGCGACTCGGACGGGGCCCAGGACTACTACAGCGACT
ATGCCTACCTGCGTGAGCACTTCCGGGAGAAGCACTTTCTGTGTGAGGAAGGCCGCTGCAGCACGGAGCA
GTTCACCCACGCCTTCCGCACCGAGATCGACCTCAAGGCCCACAGGACGGCCTGCCACAGTCGCAGCCGC
GCCGAGGCACGCCAGAACCGCCACATCGACCTGCAGTTCAGCTACGCGCCACGGCACTCGCGCCGGAACG
AGGGGGTCGTTGGTGGCGAAGACTACGAGGAGGTGGACAGGTACAGCCGCCAGGGCCGAGTGGCCCGGGC
TGGCACTCGCGGAGCCCAGCAGAGCCGCCGAGGAAGCTGGAGGTACAAAAGGGAAGAAGAGGACCGAGAA
GTAGCAGCTGCTGTCCGGGCCTCCGTGGCCGCACAGCAGCAGGAGGAGGCCCGAAGAAGCGAAGACCAGG
AGGAAGGCGGTAGGCCAAAAAAGGAAGAAGCGGCGGCGCGGGGACCTGAGGATCCCCGTGGCCCCCGGCG
CTCACCCCGGACTCAGGGCGAAGGCCCAGGCCCCAAGGAAACCTCGACAAATGGTCCTGTAAGCCAAGAA
GCCTTCTCGGTGACAGGCCCAGCCGCCCCAGGGTGTGTGGGGGTGCCAGGCGCCCTCCCACCACCCAGCC
CGAAGCTCAAGGACGAAGACTTCCCCAGCCTCTCTGCCTCCACTTCCTCCTCCTGCTCCACTGCAGCAAC
CCCGGGCCCTGTGGGGTTGGCGCTGCCGTACGCCATCCCTGCCAGAGGCAGGAGTGCCTTCCAGGAGGAG
GACTTCCCCGCCCTGGTGTCCTCGGTGCCCAAGCCTGGCACCGCCCCCACCAGCCTTGTCTCTGCCTGGA
ACAGCAGCAGTAGCAGCAAGAAGGTAGCACAGCCCCCACTCTCGGCGCAGGCTACCGGCAGCGGCCAGCC
CACCAGGAAGGCTGGGAAGGGGAGCAGGGGCGGCAGGAAGGGCGGCCCGCCCTTCACACAGGAGGAGGAG
GAGGACGGCGGCCCGGCCCTGCAGGAGCTTCTGAGCACACGCCCCACGGGCTCCGTCTCCTCCACACTGG
GGCTGGCCTCCATCCAACCCTCTAAAGTTGGGAAGAAGAAGAAAGTGGGCTCGGAGAAGCCAGGCACCAC
ATTGCCACAGCCCCCGCCCGCTACCTGTCGTGTGTGCCCCACCTGCCAGCAGGTGCTCGCGCATGGCGAT
GCCAGCAGCCACCAGGCGCTGCATGCTGCCCGGGACGACGACTTCCCCTCCCTGCAAGCCATCGCCAGGA
TCATCACGTAGGGTACCGCGGGCCCGGGATCCACCGGATCTAGATAACTGATCATAATCAGCCATACCAC
ATTTGTAGAGGTTTTACTTGCTTTAAAAAACCTCCCACACCTCCCCCTGAACCTGAAACATAAAATGAAT
GCAATTGTTGTTGTTAACTTGTTTATTGCAGCTTATAATGGTTACAAATAAAGCAATAGCATCACAAATT
TCACAAATAAAGCATTTTTTTCACTGCATTCTAGTTGTGGTTTGTCCAAACTCATCAATGTATCTTAACG
CGTAAATTGTAAGCGTTAATATTTTGTTAAAATTCGCGTTAAATTTTTGTTAAATCAGCTCATTTTTTAA
CCAATAGGCCGAAATCGGCAAAATCCCTTATAAATCAAAAGAATAGACCGAGATAGGGT
[37 nt withheld, positions 3490-3526]
AAAGAACGTGGACTCCAACGTCAAAGG
[49 nt withheld, positions 3554-3602]
T
[91 nt withheld, positions 3604-3694]
G
[124 nt withheld, positions 3696-3819]
CAGGTGGCACTTTTCGGGGAAATGTGCGCGGAACCCCTATTTGTTTATTTTTCTAAATACATTCAAATAT
GTATCCGCTCATGAGACAATAACCCTGATAAATGCTTCAATAATATTGAAAAAGGAAGAGTCCTGAGGCG
GAAAGAACCAGCTGTGGAATGTGTGTCAGTTAGGGTGTGGAAAGTCCCCAGGCTCCCCAGCAGGCAGAAG
TATGCAAAGCATGCATCTCAATTAGTCAGCAACCAGGTGTGGAAAGTCCCCAGGCTCCCCAGCAGGCAGA
AGTATGCAAAGCATGCATCTCAATTAGTCAGCAACCATAGTCCCGCCCCTAACTCCGCCCATCCCGCCCC
TAACTCCGCCCAGTTCCGCCCATTCTCCGCCCCATGGCTGACTAATTTTTTTTATTTATGCAGAGGCCGA
GGCCGCCTCGGCCTCTGAGCTATTCCAGAAGTAGTGAGGAGGCTTTTTTGGAGGCCTAGGCTTTTGCAAA
GATCGATCAAGAGACAGGATGAGGATCGTTTCGCATGATTGAACAAGATGGATTGCACGCAGGTTCTCCG
GCCGCTTGGGTGGAGAGGCTATTCGGCTATGACTGGGCACAACAGACAATCGGCTGCTCTGATGCCGCCG
TGTTCCGGCTGTCAGCGCAGGGGCGCCCGGTTCTTTTTGTCAAGACCGACCTGTCCGGTGCCCTGAATGA
ACTGCAAGACGAGGCAGCGCGGCTATCGTGGCTGGCCACGACGGGCGTTCCTTGCGCAGCTGTGCTCGAC
GTTGTCACTGAAGCGGGAAGGGACTGGCTGCTATTGGGCGAAGTGCCGGGGCAGGATCTCCTGTCATCTC
ACCTTGCTCCTGCCGAGAAAGTATCCATCATGGCTGATGCAATGCGGCGGCTGCATACGCTTGATCCGGC
TACCTGCCCATTCGACCACCAAGCGAAACATCGCATCGAGCGAGCACGTACTCGGATGGAAGCCGGTCTT
GTCGATCAGGATGATCTGGACGAAGAGCATCAGGGGCTCGCGCCAGCCGAACTGTTCGCCAGGCTCAAGG
CGAGCATGCCCGACGGCGAGGATCTCGTCGTGACCCATGGCGATGCCTGCTTGCCGAATATCATGGTGGA
AAATGGCCGCTTTTCTGGATTCATCGACTGTGGCCGGCTGGGTGTGGCGGACCGCTATCAGGACATAGCG
TTGGCTACCCGTGATATTGCTGAAGAGCTTGGCGGCGAATGGGCTGACCGCTTCCTCGTGCTTTACGGTA
TCGCCGCTCCCGATTCGCAGCGCATCGCCTTCTATCGCCTTCTTGACGAGTTCTTCTGAGCGGGACTCTG
GGGTTCGAAATGACCGACCAAGCGACGCCCAACCTGCCATCACGAGATTTCGATTCCACCGCCGCCTTCT
ATGAAAGGTTGGGCTTCGGAATCGTTTTCCGGGACGCCGGCTGGATGATCCTCCAGCGCGGGGATCTCAT
GCTGGAGTTCTTCGCCCACCCTAGGGGGAGGCTAACTGAAACACGGAAGGAGACAATACCGGAAGGAACC
CGCGCTATGACGGCAATAAAAAGACAGAATAAAACGCACGGTGTTGGGTCGTTTGTTCATAAACGCGGGG
TTCGGTCCCAGGGCTGGCACTCTGTCGATACCCCACCGAGACCCCATTGGGGCCAATACGCCCGCGTTTC
TTCCTTTTCCCCACCCCACCCCCCAAGTTCGGGTGAAGGCCCAGGGCTCGCAGCCAACGTCGGGGCGGCA
GGCCCTGCCATAGCCTCAGGTTACTCATATATACTTTAGATTGATTTAAAACTTCATTTTTAATTTAAAA
GGATCTAGGTGAAGATCCTTTTTGATAATCTCATGACCAAAATCCCTTAACGTGAGTTTTCGTTCCACTG
AGCGTCAGACCCCGTAGAAAAGATCAAAGGATCTTCTTGAGATCCTTTTTTTCTGCGCGTAATCTGCTGC
TTGCAAACAAAAAAACCACCGCTACCAGCGGTGGTTTGTTTGCCGGATCAAGAGCTACCAACTCTTTTTC
CGAAGGTAACTGGCTTCAGCAGAGCGCAGATACCAAATACTGTCCTTCTAGTGTAGCCGTAGTTAGGCCA
CCACTTCAAGAACTCTGTAGCACCGCCTACATACCTCGCTCTGCTAATCCTGTTACCAGTGGCTGCTGCC
AGTGGCGATAAGTCGTGTCTTACCGGGTTGGACTCAAGACGATAGTTACCGGATAAGGCGCAGCGGTCGG
GCTGAACGGGGGGTTCGTGCACACAGCCCAGCTTGGAGCGAACGACCTACACCGAACTGAGATACCTACA
GCGTGAGCTATGAGAAAGCGCCACGCTTCCCGAAGGGAGAAAGGCGGACAGGTATCCGGTAAGCGGCAGG
GTCGGAACAGGAGAGCGCACGAGGGAGCTTCCAGGGGGAAACGCCTGGTATCTTTATAGTCCTGTCGGGT
TTCGCCACCTCTGACTTGAGCGTCGATTTTTGTGATGCTCGTCAGGGGGGCGGAGCCTATGGAAAAACGC
CAGCAACGCGGCCTTTTTACGGTTCCTGGCCTTTTGCTGGCCTTTTGCTCACATGTTCTTTCCTGCGTTA
TCCCCTGATTCTGTGGATAACCGTATTACCGCCATGCAT
